>Addgene plasmid #191708 | AiP12700 - pAAV-AiE0452h-minBG-mTFP1-WPRE3-BGHpA (Alias: CN2700) | addgene full sequence | sequence record 376694 | Addgene NGS Result
CCTGCAGGCAGCTGCGCGCTCGCTCGCTCACTGAGGCCGCCCGGGCGTCGGGCGACCTTTGGTCGCCCGG
CCTCAGTGAGCGAGCGAGCGCGCAGAGAGGGAGTGGCCAACTCCATCACTAGGGGTTCCTGCGGCCGCAC
GCGTAGGGAGGAACTAAAGTCCATTCATATGTCCATATTCTCAATTTGGGAAAAAATGTGGCTTTGTCTT
CATCCTCTTTTCCTGAGTGTATAAGGCCAGAAGCCAAAGGCAAGAGCAGGACATTCCAGGAGCCTTTATG
ATTGCTCTAAGTCACATCTGCTCTCGAGCTCCCATTCCACTGTGAAAAATACCTAGTCTTGAACTTTGGA
GTTCCAAATTCCACATGATCGACTTCCTCAAGGCTTTTCACTTGACGAACAAATTGCATGCCAAGAAATC
GTCAAAATTCTATCAAGCTTAATTATGCAATTTCTGTCTATAAATGACATACCTCCTGTACCCTATGACA
CCCACCTATGCACTAATAAGATGTGACAGCTGCATCACCAACAAAGCCTCCCCCGCCTGCCATTCTCTTC
GGAGGTGAGCACCTCCTGCTCGGGAGGAACTGACAGCCCCTTTCAGAAATGTGAAGGCAGTGAAGTCCCA
AACCAGAAACAGTGTGACCACCTAGGCTCACCCAAGGACCGTCCTGTGCTTCTGGGCAACCAATGGATGT
AGGGGGTTAGGAGGCAGTGGGGATTCGTCAGAGCTCGGGCTGGGCATAAAAGTCAGGGCAGAGCCATCTA
TTGCTTACATTTGCTTCTGGGATCCAGATCTTTCGAAGCTAGCGCCACCATGGTGAGCAAGGGCGAGGAG
ACCACAATGGGCGTAATCAAGCCCGACATGAAGATCAAGCTGAAGATGGAGGGCAACGTGAATGGCCACG
CCTTCGTGATCGAGGGCGAGGGCGAGGGCAAGCCCTACGACGGCACCAACACCATCAACCTGGAGGTGAA
GGAGGGAGCCCCCCTGCCCTTCTCCTACGACATTCTGACCACCGCGTTCGCCTACGGCAACAGGGCCTTC
ACCAAGTACCCCGACGACATCCCCAACTACTTCAAGCAGTCCTTCCCCGAGGGCTACTCTTGGGAGCGCA
CCATGACCTTCGAGGACAAGGGCATCGTGAAGGTGAAGTCCGACATCTCCATGGAGGAGGACTCCTTCAT
CTACGAGATACACCTCAAGGGCGAGAACTTCCCCCCCAACGGCCCCGTGATGCAGAAGAAGACCACCGGC
TGGGACGCCTCCACCGAGAGGATGTACGTGCGCGACGGCGTGCTGAAGGGCGACGTCAAGCACAAGCTGC
TGCTGGAGGGCGGCGGCCACCACCGCGTTGACTTCAAGACCATCTACAGGGCCAAGAAGGCGGTGAAGCT
GCCCGACTATCACTTTGTGGACCACCGCATCGAGATCCTGAACCACGACAAGGACTACAACAAGGTGACC
GTTTACGAGAGCGCCGTGGCCCGCAACTCCACCGACGGCATGGACGAGCTGTACAAGTAATGAGGCGCGC
CGCGGCCGCGAATTCGATATCATAATCAACCTCTGGATTACAAAATTTGTGAAAGATTGACTGGTATTCT
TAACTATGTTGCTCCTTTTACGCTATGTGGATACGCTGCTTTAATGCCTTTGTATCATGCTATTGCTTCC
CGTATGGCTTTCATTTTCTCCTCCTTGTATAAATCCTGGTTAGTTCTTGCCACGGCGGAACTCATCGCCG
CCTGCCTTGCCCGCTGCTGGACAGGGGCTCGGCTGTTGGGCACTGACAATTCCGTGGCTCGAGAGATCTT
CGACTGTGCCTTCTAGTTGCCAGCCATCTGTTGTTTGCCCCTCCCCCGTGCCTTCCTTGACCCTGGAAGG
TGCCACTCCCACTGTCCTTTCCTAATAAAATGAGGAAATTGCATCGCATTGTCTGAGTAGGTGTCATTCT
ATTCTGGGGGGTGGGGTGGGGCAGGACAGCAAGGGGGAGGATTGGGAAGACAATAGCAGGCATGAGATCT
CACGTGCGGACCGAGCGGCCGCAGGAACCCCTAGTGATGGAGTTGGCCACTCCCTCTCTGCGCGCTCGCT
CGCTCACTGAGGCCGGGCGACCAAAGGTCGCCCGACGCCCGGGCTTTGCCCGGGCGGCCTCAGTGAGCGA
GCGAGCGCGCAGCTGCCTGCAGGGGCGCCTGATGCGGTATTTTCTCCTTACGCATCTGTGCGGTATTTCA
CACCGCATA
[95 nt withheld, positions 2250-2344]
T
[46 nt withheld, positions 2346-2391]
C
[141 nt withheld, positions 2393-2533]
CCTTTGACGTTGGAGTCCACGTTCTTT
[37 nt withheld, positions 2561-2597]
ACTCTATCTCGGGCTATTCTTTTGATTTATAAGGGATTTTGCCGATTTCGGTCTATTGGTTAAAAAATGA
GCTGATTTAACAAAAATTTAACGCGAATTTTAACAAAATATTAACGTTTACAATTTTATGGTGCACTCTC
AGTACAATCTGCTCTGATGCCGCATAGTTAAGCCAGCCCCGACACCCGCCAACACCCGCTGACGCGCCCT
GACGGGCTTGTCTGCTCCCGGCATCCGCTTACAGACAAGCTGTGACCGTCTCCGGGAGCTGCATGTGTCA
GAGGTTTTCACCGTCATCACCGAAACGCGCGAGACGAAAGGGCCTCGTGATACGCCTATTTTTATAGGTT
AATGTCATGATAATAATGGTTTCTTAGACGTCAGGTGGCACTTTTCGGGGAAATGTGCGCGGAACCCCTA
TTTGTTTATTTTTCTAAATACATTCAAATATGTATCCGCTCATGAGACAATAACCCTGATAAATGCTTCA
ATAATATTGAAAAAGGAAGAGTATGAGTATTCAACATTTCCGTGTCGCCCTTATTCCCTTTTTTGCGGCA
TTTTGCCTTCCTGTTTTTGCTCACCCAGAAACGCTGGTGAAAGTAAAAGATGCTGAAGATCAGTTGGGTG
CACGAGTGGGTTACATCGAACTGGATCTCAACAGCGGTAAGATCCTTGAGAGTTTTCGCCCCGAAGAACG
TTTTCCAATGATGAGCACTTTTAAAGTTCTGCTATGTGGCGCGGTATTATCCCGTATTGACGCCGGGCAA
GAGCAACTCGGTCGCCGCATACACTATTCTCAGAATGACTTGGTTGAGTACTCACCAGTCACAGAAAAGC
ATCTTACGGATGGCATGACAGTAAGAGAATTATGCAGTGCTGCCATAACCATGAGTGATAACACTGCGGC
CAACTTACTTCTGACAACGATCGGAGGACCGAAGGAGCTAACCGCTTTTTTGCACAACATGGGGGATCAT
GTAACTCGCCTTGATCGTTGGGAACCGGAGCTGAATGAAGCCATACCAAACGACGAGCGTGACACCACGA
TGCCTGTAGCAATGGCAACAACGTTGCGCAAACTATTAACTGGCGAACTACTTACTCTAGCTTCCCGGCA
ACAATTAATAGACTGGATGGAGGCGGATAAAGTTGCAGGACCACTTCTGCGCTCGGCCCTTCCGGCTGGC
TGGTTTATTGCTGATAAATCTGGAGCCGGTGAGCGTGGGTCTCGCGGTATCATTGCAGCACTGGGGCCAG
ATGGTAAGCCCTCCCGTATCGTAGTTATCTACACGACGGGGAGTCAGGCAACTATGGATGAACGAAATAG
ACAGATCGCTGAGATAGGTGCCTCACTGATTAAGCATTGGTAACTGTCAGACCAAGTTTACTCATATATA
CTTTAGATTGATTTAAAACTTCATTTTTAATTTAAAAGGATCTAGGTGAAGATCCTTTTTGATAATCTCA
TGACCAAAATCCCTTAACGTGAGTTTTCGTTCCACTGAGCGTCAGACCCCGTAGAAAAGATCAAAGGATC
TTCTTGAGATCCTTTTTTTCTGCGCGTAATCTGCTGCTTGCAAACAAAAAAACCACCGCTACCAGCGGTG
GTTTGTTTGCCGGATCAAGAGCTACCAACTCTTTTTCCGAAGGTAACTGGCTTCAGCAGAGCGCAGATAC
CAAATACTGTTCTTCTAGTGTAGCCGTAGTTAGGCCACCACTTCAAGAACTCTGTAGCACCGCCTACATA
CCTCGCTCTGCTAATCCTGTTACCAGTGGCTGCTGCCAGTGGCGATAAGTCGTGTCTTACCGGGTTGGAC
TCAAGACGATAGTTACCGGATAAGGCGCAGCGGTCGGGCTGAACGGGGGGTTCGTGCACACAGCCCAGCT
TGGAGCGAACGACCTACACCGAACTGAGATACCTACAGCGTGAGCTATGAGAAAGCGCCACGCTTCCCGA
AGGGAGAAAGGCGGACAGGTATCCGGTAAGCGGCAGGGTCGGAACAGGAGAGCGCACGAGGGAGCTTCCA
GGGGGAAACGCCTGGTATCTTTATAGTCCTGTCGGGTTTCGCCACCTCTGACTTGAGCGTCGATTTTTGT
GATGCTCGTCAGGGGGGCGGAGCCTATGGAAAAACGCCAGCAACGCGGCCTTTTTACGGTTCCTGGCCTT
TTGCTGGCCTTTTGCTCACATGT
Features (pLannotate 1.2.2; 14 found; start..end, strand, type, name):
     12..39      +  repeat_region  AAV2 ITR (fragment): inverted terminal repeat of adeno-associated virus serotype 2 inverted
     68..95      +  repeat_region  AAV2 ITR (fragment): inverted terminal repeat of adeno-associated virus serotype 2 inverted
    820..1530    +  CDS            mTFP1: monomeric teal (cyan) fluorescent protein (Ai et al., 2006) mammalian codon-optimized
   1564..1721    +  misc_feature   WPRE (fragment): woodchuck hepatitis virus posttranscriptional regulatory element
   1727..1807    +  misc_feature   WPRE (fragment): woodchuck hepatitis virus posttranscriptional regulatory element
   1824..1935    +  polyA_signal   bGH poly(A) signal: bovine growth hormone polyadenylation signal
   2053..2193    +  repeat_region  AAV2 ITR: inverted terminal repeat of adeno-associated virus serotype 2 inverted
   2198..2249    -  misc_feature   bom (fragment): basis of mobility region from pBR322
   2268..2723    +  rep_origin     f1 ori (sequence partly withheld): f1 bacteriophage origin of replication; arrow indicates direction of (+) strand synthesis
   2724..2773    -  misc_feature   bom (fragment): basis of mobility region from pBR322
   2875..2910    -  CDS            rop (fragment): Rop protein, which maintains plasmids at low copy number; rop
   3005..3109    +  promoter       AmpR promoter: bla
   3110..3970    +  CDS            AmpR: β-lactamase; bla; confers resistance to ampicillin, carbenicillin, and related antibiotics
   4141..4729    +  rep_origin     ori: high-copy-number ColE1/pMB1/pBR322/pUC origin of replication
