[The description below was written by a language model from this plasmid's Addgene catalogue record and pLannotate feature annotations shown in this document.]
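Description:
AiP12700 - pAAV-AiE0452h-minBG-mTFP1-WPRE3-BGHpA (alias CN2700) is a recombinant AAV transfer plasmid of about 4.8 kb, built to deliver an enhancer-driven fluorescent reporter to a defined striatal neuron population. It is maintained in bacteria through a high-copy ColE1/pUC-type origin and selected with ampicillin via the β-lactamase gene and its native promoter. The backbone also carries an f1 phage origin and small remnants of pBR322 bom and rop sequences. AAV2 inverted terminal repeats bracket the expression cassette. The downstream ITR is annotated in full, whereas the upstream one is detected only as short fragments in the sequencing-derived record. This is common for these structured repeats, and the record does not establish whether that repeat is intact. The ITRs are the cis elements that allow the intervening DNA to be replicated and packaged into AAV particles when rep, cap and helper functions are supplied in trans.

The payload is a mammalian codon-optimized mTFP1 open reading frame encoding a monomeric teal/cyan fluorescent protein with no recorded mutations. According to the construct name, expression is controlled by the enhancer AiE0452h placed upstream of a minimal beta-globin promoter (minBG). Neither element is annotated in the feature table, but the unannotated region between the upstream ITR and the coding sequence is where they would sit. In this design the minimal promoter provides little activity by itself, so cell-type specificity comes from the enhancer. Downstream, two adjacent WPRE fragments correspond to the shortened WPRE3 element, which boosts transcript stability and expression while saving packaging space. They are followed by a bovine growth hormone polyadenylation signal. The stated purpose is labelling striatal indirect pathway medium spiny neurons (D2-MSNs) with mTFP1, as part of an enhancer AAV toolbox for accessing striatal cell types.
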