Addgene plasmid #191708: AiP12700 - pAAV-AiE0452h-minBG-mTFP1-WPRE3-BGHpA (Alias: CN2700)
Purpose: AI plasmid ALIAS: AiP12700. Expression of mTFP1 (cyan fluorescent protein) in striatal indirect pathway medium spiny neurons (D2-MSNs)
Depositing lab: Allen Institute for Brain Science & Jonathan Ting. Depositing organization: Allen Institute. Publication: Enhancer AAV toolbox for accessing and perturbing striatal cell types and circuits. Hunker AC, Wirthlin ME, Gill G, Johansen NJ, Hooper M, Omstead V, Vargas S, Lerma MN, Taskin N, Weed N, Laird WD, Bishaw YM, Bendrick JL, Gore BB, Ben-Simon Y, Opitz-Araya X, Martinez RA, Way SW, Thyagarajan B, Otto S, Sanchez REA, Alexander JR, Amaya A, Amster A, Arbuckle J, Ayala A, Baker PM, Barcelli T, Barta S, Bertagnolli D, Bielstein C, Bishwakarma P, Bowlus J, Boyer G, Brouner K, Casian B, Casper T, Chakka AB, Chakrabarty R, Chong P, Clark M, Colbert K, Daniel S, Dawe T, Departee M, DiValentin P, Donadio NP, Dotson NI, Dwivedi D, Egdorf T, Fliss T, Gary A, Goldy J, Grasso C, Groce EL, Gudsnuk K, Han W, Haradon Z, Hastings S, Helback O, Ho WV, Huang C, Johnson T, Jones DL, Juneau Z, Kenney J, Leibly M, Li S, Liang E, Loeffler H, Lusk NA, Madigan Z, Malloy J, Malone J, McCue R, Melchor J, Mich JK, Moosman S, Morin E, Naidoo R, Newman D, Ngo K, Nguyen K, Oster AL, Ouellette B, Oyama AA, Pena N, Pham T, Phillips E, Pom C, Potekhina L, Ransford S, Ray PL, Reding M, Rette DF, Reynoldson C, Rimorin C, Sigler AR, Rocha DB, Ronellenfitch K, Ruiz A, Sawyer L, Sevigny JP, Shapovalova NV, Shepard N, Shulga L, Soliman S, Staats B, Taormina MJ, Tieu M, Wang Y, Wilkes J, Wood T, Zhou T, Williford A, Dee N, Mollenkopf T, Ng L, Esposito L, Kalmbach BE, Yao S, Ariza J, Collman F, Mufti S, Smith K, Waters J, Ersing I, Patrick M, Zeng H, Lein ES, Kojima Y, Horwitz G, Owen SF, Levi BP, Daigle TL, Tasic B, Bakken TE, Ting JT. Neuron. 2025 May 21;113(10):1507-1524.e17. doi: 10.1016/j.neuron.2025.04.035. PubMed 40403704.
Backbone
  Vector backbone: rAAV
  Vector type: AAV
Growth in bacteria
  Bacterial resistance: Ampicillin, 100 μg/mL
  Growth temperature: 30°C
  Growth strain: NEB Stable
  Copy number: High Copy
Gene/Insert
  Gene/Insert name: mTFP1
  Species: Other
  Mutation: none
  Cloning method: Restriction Enzyme; 5′ cloning site Unknown (unknown if destroyed)
Terms and licenses: Academic/Nonprofit Terms; Industry Terms: Not Available to Industry
Depositor comments: Allen Institute plasmid ALIAS: AiP12700 This work supported by NIH BRAIN Initiative grant UF1MH128339
How to cite: AiP12700 - pAAV-AiE0452h-minBG-mTFP1-WPRE3-BGHpA (Alias: CN2700) was a gift from Allen Institute for Brain Science & Jonathan Ting (Addgene plasmid # 191708 ; http://n2t.net/addgene:191708 ; RRID:Addgene_191708)
